>Addgene plasmid #63442 | pFusX4-33 | depositor partial sequence | sequence record 105402 | pFusX4_GAA
AGTCTTAAGCGTCTCCCCTGACCCCGGACCAAGTGGTGGCTATCGCCAGCAACAATGGCGGCAAGCAAGC
GCTCGAAACGGTGCAGCGGCTGTTGCCGGTGCTGTGCCAGGACCATGGCCTGACCCCGGACCAAGTGGTG
GCTATCGCCAGCAACATTGGCGGCAAGCAAGCGCTCGAAACGGTGCAGCGGCTGTTGCCGGTGCTGTGCC
AGGACCATGGCCTGACCCCGGACCAAGTGGTGGCTATCGCCAGCAACATTGGCGGCAAGCAAGCGCTCGA
AACGGTGCAGCGGCTGTTGCCGGTGCTGTGCCAGGACCATGGCCGAGACGTC
