>Addgene plasmid #63442 | pFusX4-33 | depositor partial sequence | sequence record 105403 | FusX4
CGTCTCCCCTGACCCCGGACCAAGTGGTGGCTATCGAGACCGGCGCCGCTACGGGCGCGTCCCATTCGCC
ATTCAGGCTGCGCAACTGTTGGGAAGGGCGATCGGTGCGGGCTCTTCGCTATTACGCCAGCTGGCGAAAG
GGGGATGTGCTGCAAGGCGATTAAGTTGGGAACGCCAGGGTTTTCCCAGTCACGACGTTGTAAAACGACG
GCCAGTGAGCGCGCGTAATCGACTCACTATAGGGCGAATTGGGTACCGGGCCCCCCCTCGAGGTCCTCCA
GCTTTTGTTCCCTTTAGTGAGGGTTAATTGCGCGCTTGGCGTAATCATGGTCATAGCTGTTTCCTGTGTG
AAATTGTTATCCGCTCACAATTCCACACAACATACGAGCCGGAAGCATAAAGTGTAAAGCCTGGGGTGCC
TAATGAGTGAGCTAACTCACATTAATTGCGTTGCGCTCACTGCCCGCTTTCCACCGGTGGTCTCTGGCGG
CAAGCAAGCGCTCGAAACGGTGCAGCGGCTGTTGCCGGTGCTGTGCCAGGACCATGGCCGAGACGTCTAG
ACCAGCCAGGACAGAAATGCCTCGACTTCGCTGCTACCCAAGGTTGCCGGGTGACGCACACCGTGGAAAC
GGATGAAGGCACGAACCCAGTGGACATAAGCCTGTTCGGTTCGTAAGCTGTAATGCAAGTAGCGTATGCG
CTCACGCAACTGGTCCAGAACCTTGACCGAACGCAGCGGTGGTAACGGCGCAGTGGCGGTTTTCATGGCT
TGTTATGACTGTTTTTTTGGGGTACAGTCTATGCCTCGGGCATCCAAGCAGCAAGCGCGTTACGCCGTGG
GTCGATGTTTGATGTTATGGAGCAGCAACGATGTTACGCAGCAGGGCAGTCGCCCTAAAACAAAGTTAAA
CATTATGAGGGAAGCGGTGATCGCCGAAGTATCGACTCAACTATCAGAGGTAGTTGGCGTCATCGAGCGC
CATCTCGAACCGACGTTGCTGGCCGTACATTTGTACGGCTCCGCAGTGGATGGCGGCCTGAAGCCACACA
GTGATATTGATTTGCTGGTTACGGTGACCGTAAGGCTTGATGAAACAACGCGGCGAGCTTTGATCAACGA
CCTTTTGGAAACTTCGGCTTCCCCTGGAGAGAGCGAGATTCTCCGCGCTGTAGAAGTCACCATTGTTGTG
CACGACGACATCATTCCGTGGCGTTATCCAGCTAAGCGCGAACTGCAATTTGGAGAATGGCAGCGCAATG
ACATTCTTGCAGGTATCTTCGAGCCAGCCACGATCGACATTGATCTGGCTATCTTGCTGACAAAAGCAAG
AGAACATAGCGTTGCCTTGGTAGGTCCAGCGGCGGAGGAACTCTTTGATCCGGTTCCTGAACAGGATCTA
TTTGAGGCGCTAAATGAAACCTTAACGCTATGGAACTCGCCGCCCGACTGGGCTGGCGATGAGCGAAATG
TAGTGCTTACGTTGTCCCGCATTTGGTACAGCGCAGTAACCGGCAAAATCGCGCCGAAGGATGTCGCTGC
CGACTGGGCAATGGAGCGCCTGCCGGCCCAGTATCAGCCCGTCATACTTGAAGCTAGACAGGCTTATCTT
GGACAAGAAGAAGATCGCTTGGCCTCGCGCGCAGATCAGTTGGAAGAATTTGTCCACTACGTGAAAGGCG
AGATCACCAAGGTAGTCGGCAAATAACCCTCGAGCCACCCATGACCAAAATCCCTTAACGTGAGTTACGC
GTCGTTCCACTGAGCGTCAGACCCCGTAGAAAAGATCAAAGGATCTTCTTGAGATCCTTTTTTTCTGCGC
GTAATCTGCTGCTTGCAAACAAAAAAACCACCGCTACCAGCGGTGGTTTGTTTGCCGGATCAAGAGCTAC
CAACTCTTTTTCCGAAGGTAACTGGCTTCAGCAGAGCGCAGATACCAAATACTGTCCTTCTAGTGTAGCC
GTAGTTAGGCCACCACTTCAAGAACTCTGTAGCACCGCCTACATACCTCGCTCTGCTAATCCTGTTACCA
GTGGCTGCTGCCAGTGGCGATAAGTCGTGTCTTACCGGGTTGGACTCAAGACGATAGTTACCGGATAAGG
CGCAGCGGTCGGGCTGAACGGGGGGTTCGTGCACACAGCCCAGCTTGGAGCGAACGACCTACACCGAACT
GAGATACCTACAGCGTGAGCATTGAGAAAGCGCCACGCTTCCCGAAGGGAGAAAGGCGGACAGGTATCCG
GTAAGCGGCAGGGTCGGAACAGGAGAGCGCACGAGGGAGCTTCCAGGGGGAAACGCCTGGTATCTTTATA
GTCCTGTCGGGTTTCGCCACCTCTGACTTGAGCGTCGATTTTTGTGATGCTCGTCAGGGGGGCGGAGCCT
ATGGAAAAACGCCAGCAACGCGGCCTTTTTACGGTTCCTGGCCTTTTGCTGGCCTTTTGCTCACATGTTC
TTTCCTGCGTTATCCCCTGATTCTGTGGATAACCGTATTACCGCCTTTGAGTGAGCTGATACCGCTCGCC
GCAGCCGAACGACCGAGCGCAGCGAGTCAGTGAGCGAGGAAGCGGAAGAGCGCCCAATACGCAAACCGCC
TCTCCCCGCGCGTTGGCCGATTCATTAATGCAGCTGGCACGACAGGTTTCCCGACTGGAAAGCGGGCAGT
GAGCGCAACGCAATTAATACGCGTACCGCTAGCCAGGAAGAGTTTGTAGAAACGCAAAAAGGCCATCCGT
CAGGATGGCCTTCTGCTTAGTTTGATGCCTGGCAGTTTATGGCGGGCGTCCTGCCCGCCACCCTCCGGGC
CGTTGCTTCACAACGTTCAAATCCGCTCCCGGCGGATTTGTCCTACTCAGGAGAGCGTTCACCGACAAAC
AACAGATAAAACGAAAGGCCCAGTCTTCCGACTGAGCCTTTCGTTTTATTTGATGCCTGGCAGTTCCCTA
CTCTCGCGTTAACGCTAGCATGGATGTTTTCCCAGTCACGACGTTGTAAAACGACGGCCAGTCTTAAG
