>Addgene plasmid #63442 | pFusX4-33 | addgene partial sequence | sequence record 115598 | pCR8_R1 5'-cgaaccgaacaggcttatgt-3'
GTGTGCGTCACCCGGCAACCTTGGGTAGCAGCGAAGTCGAGGCATTTCTGTCCTGGCTGGTCTAGACGTC
TCGGCCATGGTCCTGGCACAGCACCGGCAACAGCCGCTGCACCGTTTCGAGCGCTTGCTTGCCGCCAATG
TTGCTGGCGATAGCCACCACTTGGTCCGGGGTCAGGCCATGGTCCTGGCACAGCACCGGCAACAGCCGCT
GCACCGTTTCGAGCGCTTGCTTGCCGCCAATGTTGCTGGCGATAGCCACCACTTGGTCCGGGGTCAGGCC
ATGGTCCTGGCACAGCACCGGCAACAGCCGCTGCACCGTTTCGAGCGCTTGCTTGCCGCCATTGTTGCTG
GCGATAGCCACCACTTGGTCCGGGGTCAGGGGAGACGCTTAAGACTGGCCGTCGTTTTACAACGTCGTGA
CTGGGAAAACATCCATGCTAGCGTTAACGCGAGAGTAGGGAACTGCCAGGCATCAAATAAAACGAAAGGC
TCAGTCGGAAGACTGGGCCTTTCGTTTTATCTGTTGTTTGTCGGTGAACGCTCTCCTGAGTAGGACAAAT
CCGCCGGGAGCGGATTTGAACGTTGTGAAGCAACGGCCCGGAGGGTGGCGGGCAGGACGCCCGCCATAAA
CTGCCAGGCATCAAACTAAGCAGAAGGCCATCCTGACGGATGGCCTTTTTGCGTTTCTACAAACTCTTCC
TGGCTAGCGGTACGCGTATTAATTGCGTTGCGCTCACTGCCCGCTTTCCAGTCGGGAAACCTGTCGTGCC
AGCTGCATTAATGAAT
