[The description below was written by a language model from this plasmid's Addgene catalogue record.]
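Description:
pFusX4-33 is a component plasmid from the FusX TALE assembly system, a library-based scheme designed to build custom TAL effector repeat arrays in a single Golden Gate-style step. It is built on the FusX4 backbone (about 3 kb without insert), is classed as a TALEN-type vector, and is maintained in E. coli as a high-copy plasmid under spectinomycin selection. The record does not include a feature table, so the origin of replication and other backbone elements are not specified, although the listed sequencing primers carry pCR8 names, which suggests a related backbone.

The insert is a synthetic, pre-assembled trimer of TALE repeats carrying the repeat-variable diresidues NN, NI and NI. Under the standard TALE code, NN recognises guanine and NI recognises adenine, so this module specifies the DNA triplet GAA, as reflected in its alternative name X4_GAA. Within the FusX scheme the X4 library position supplies RVDs 10 to 12 of the final array, so this plasmid is selected whenever the target sequence reads GAA at those positions. The trimer was cloned into the backbone using BsaI, and both of those sites were destroyed in the process. The record does not describe how the module is released during final assembly.

The plasmid has no expression function of its own. It serves as a building block, combined with the corresponding trimer plasmids for the other array positions and a receiver vector to generate complete TALENs or other TALE fusion proteins for genome editing and related applications.
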