Addgene plasmid #63442: pFusX4-33
Purpose: Encodes RVD positions 10-12 in TALEN assembly
Depositing lab: Stephen Ekker. Depositing organization: Mayo Foundation for Medical Education and Research. Publication: FusX: A rapid one-step TALE assembly system for genome science. Ma AC, McNulty MS, Tanya PL, Jarryd CM, Martinez-Galvez G, Argue DP, Lee HB, Urban MD, Bullard CE, Blackburn PR, Man TK, Clark KJ, Ekker SC. Hum Gene Ther. 2016 Jun;27(6):451-63. doi: 10.1089/hum.2015.172 PubMed 26854857.
Backbone
  Vector backbone: FusX4
  Backbone size w/o insert (bp): 3008
  Vector type: TALEN
Growth in bacteria
  Bacterial resistance: Spectinomycin, 50 μg/mL
  Growth temperature: 37°C
  Growth strain: DH5alpha
  Copy number: High Copy
Gene/Insert
  Gene/Insert name: NN NI NI (alt name: X4_GAA)
  Species: Synthetic
  Mutation: none
  Cloning method: Restriction Enzyme; 5′ cloning site BsaI (destroyed during cloning); 3′ cloning site BsaI (destroyed during cloning)
  Sequencing primers: 5′ pCR8_F1; 3′ pCR8_R1
Terms and licenses: Academic/Nonprofit Terms; Industry Terms: Not Available to Industry
How to cite: pFusX4-33 was a gift from Stephen Ekker (Addgene plasmid # 63442 ; http://n2t.net/addgene:63442 ; RRID:Addgene_63442)
